>Addgene plasmid #16457 | pBluescript PMS1 | addgene partial sequence | sequence record 23197 | T3 5'-GCAATTAACCCTCACTAAAGG-3'
CCCGGGCTGCAGGAATTCGGCACGAGTGGCTGCTTGCGGCTAGTGGATGGTAATTTGCCTGCCTCGCGCT
AGCAGCAAGCTGCTCTGTTAAAAGCGAAAATGAAACAATTTGCCTGCGGCAACAGTTCGACTCCTTTTCA
GTTCTCAGATCATCACTTCGGTGGTCAGTGTTGTAAAAGAGCTTATTGAAAACTCCTTGGATGCTGGTGC
CACAAGCGTAGATGTTAAACTGGAGAACTATGGATTTGATAAAATTGAGGTGCGAGATAACGGGGAGGGT
ATCAAGGCTGTTGATGCACCTGTAATGGCAATGAAGTACTACACCTCAAAAATAAATAGTCATGAAGATC
TTGAAAATTTGACAACTTACGGTTTTCGTGGAGAAGCCTTGGGGTCAATTTGTTGTATAGCTGAGGTTTT
AATTACAACAAGAACGGCTGCTGATAATTTTAGCACCCAGTATGTTTTAGATGGCAGTGGCCACATACTT
TCTCAGAAACCTTCACATCTTGGTCAAGGTACAACTGTAACTGCTTTAAGATTATTTAAGAATCTACCTG
TAAGAAAGCAGTTTTACTCAACTGCAAAAAAATGTAAAGATGAAATAAAAAAGATCCAAGATCTCCTCAT
GAGCTTTGGTATCCTTAAACCTGACTTAAGGATTGTCTTTGTACATAACAAGGCAGTTATTTGGC
