[The description below was written by a language model from this plasmid's Addgene catalogue record.]
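Description:
pBluescript PMS1 is a bacterial cloning plasmid that carries the human PMS1 gene in the pBluescript SK backbone, a roughly 3 kb high-copy phagemid from Stratagene. It is propagated in standard E. coli cloning strains and selected with ampicillin. The catalogue lists the vector type as bacterial expression, but pBluescript is best known as a general-purpose cloning and sequencing vector. No feature table accompanies the record, so elements such as the replication origin, f1 origin and lacZα region can only be assumed from the standard backbone design, not confirmed for this plasmid.

The insert lies between the EcoRI (5′) and XhoI (3′) sites of the polylinker. Both sites were preserved, so the fragment can be excised or moved into other vectors. T3 is listed as the 5′ sequencing primer and T7 as the 3′ primer, which suggests the insert is oriented so that the T3 side reads into its 5′ end. In pBluescript these phage promoters flank the polylinker and can typically be used for in vitro transcription of either strand. The record does not state the insert size, whether it is a full-length cDNA, or whether it carries any tags or mutations.

PMS1 (also known as hPMS1, PMSL1, MLH2 and HNPCC3) is a homologue of the MutL family of DNA mismatch repair proteins. The associated publication reported mutations of two PMS homologues in hereditary nonpolyposis colon cancer. The plasmid therefore serves mainly as a source clone of human PMS1 for sequencing, subcloning into expression vectors, or generating templates and probes for mismatch repair studies.
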