Addgene plasmid #16457: pBluescript PMS1
Depositing lab: Bert Vogelstein. Depositing organization: Johns Hopkins University and School of Medicine. Publication: Mutations of two PMS homologues in hereditary nonpolyposis colon cancer. Nicolaides NC, Papadopoulos N, Liu B, Wei YF, Carter KC, Ruben SM, Rosen CA, Haseltine WA, Fleischmann RD, Fraser CM. Nature. 1994 Sep 1. 371(6492):75-80. 10.1038/371075a0 PubMed 8072530.
Backbone
  Vector backbone: pBluescript SK
  Backbone manufacturer: Stratagene
  Backbone size w/o insert (bp): 3000
  Vector type: Bacterial Expression
Growth in bacteria
  Bacterial resistance: Ampicillin, 100 μg/mL
  Growth temperature: 37°C
  Growth strain: DH5alpha
  Copy number: High Copy
Gene/Insert
  Gene/Insert name: PMS1
  Species: H. sapiens (human)
  Entrez Gene: PMS1 (a.k.a. HNPCC3, MLH2, PMSL1, hPMS1)
  Cloning method: Restriction Enzyme; 5′ cloning site EcoRI (not destroyed); 3′ cloning site XhoI (not destroyed)
  Sequencing primers: 5′ T3; 3′ T7
Terms and licenses: Academic/Nonprofit Terms; Industry Terms: Not Available to Industry
How to cite: pBluescript PMS1 was a gift from Bert Vogelstein (Addgene plasmid # 16457 ; http://n2t.net/addgene:16457 ; RRID:Addgene_16457)
